>Addgene plasmid #13484 | mSin1 shRNA #2 | addgene partial sequence | sequence record 19900 | 13484 with pLKO.1 5'
TCTTGTGGAAAGGACGAAACACCGGGCCACAGTACAGGATATGCTTCTCGAGAAGCATATCCTGTACTGT
GGCTTTNTAATTCTCGACCGTCGAGACAAATGGCAGTATTCATCCACAATTTTAAAAGAAAAGGGGGGAT
TGGGGGGTACAGTGCAGGGGAAAGAATAGT
